>Addgene plasmid #60860 | phDLX2-N174 | depositor full sequence | sequence record 98132 | phDLX2-N174 sequence 9845 bps
TGGAAGGGCTAATTCACTCCCAAAGAAGACAAGATATCCTTGATCTGTGGATCTACCACACACAAGGCTA
CTTCCCTGATTAGCAGAACTACACACCAGGGCCAGGGGTCAGATATCCACTGACCTTTGGATGGTGCTAC
AAGCTAGTACCAGTTGAGCCAGATAAGGTAGAAGAGGCCAATAAAGGAGAGAACACCAGCTTGTTACACC
CTGTGAGCCTGCATGGGATGGATGACCCGGAGAGAGAAGTGTTAGAGTGGAGGTTTGACAGCCGCCTAGC
ATTTCATCACGTGGCCCGAGAGCTGCATCCGGAGTACTTCAAGAACTGCTGATATCGAGCTTGCTACAAG
GGACTTTCCGCTGGGGACTTTCCAGGGAGGCGTGGCCTGGGCGGGACTGGGGAGTGGCGAGCCCTCAGAT
CCTGCATATAAGCAGCTGCTTTTTGCCTGTACTGGGTCTCTCTGGTTAGACCAGATCTGAGCCTGGGAGC
TCTCTGGCTAACTAGGGAACCCACTGCTTAAGCCTCAATAAAGCTTGCCTTGAGTGCTTCAAGTAGTGTG
TGCCCGTCTGTTGTGTGACTCTGGTAACTAGAGATCCCTCAGACCCTTTTAGTCAGTGTGGAAAATCTCT
AGCAGTGGCGCCCGAACAGGGACTTGAAAGCGAAAGGGAAACCAGAGGAGCTCTCTCGACGCAGGACTCG
GCTTGCTGAAGCGCGCACGGCAAGAGGCGAGGGGCGGCGACTGGTGAGTACGCCAAAAATTTTGACTAGC
GGAGGCTAGAAGGAGAGAGATGGGTGCGAGAGCGTCAGTATTAAGCGGGGGAGAATTAGATCGCGATGGG
AAAAAATTCGGTTAAGGCCAGGGGGAAAGAAAAAATATAAATTAAAACATATAGTATGGGCAAGCAGGGA
GCTAGAACGATTCGCAGTTAATCCTGGCCTGTTAGAAACATCAGAAGGCTGTAGACAAATACTGGGACAG
CTACAACCATCCCTTCAGACAGGATCAGAAGAACTTAGATCATTATATAATACAGTAGCAACCCTCTATT
GTGTGCATCAAAGGATAGAGATAAAAGACACCAAGGAAGCTTTAGACAAGATAGAGGAAGAGCAAAACAA
AAGTAAGACCACCGCACAGCAAGCGGCCGGCCGCTGATCTTCAGACCTGGAGGAGGAGATATGAGGGACA
ATTGGAGAAGTGAATTATATAAATATAAAGTAGTAAAAATTGAACCATTAGGAGTAGCACCCACCAAGGC
AAAGAGAAGAGTGGTGCAGAGAGAAAAAAGAGCAGTGGGAATAGGAGCTTTGTTCCTTGGGTTCTTGGGA
GCAGCAGGAAGCACTATGGGCGCAGCGTCAATGACGCTGACGGTACAGGCCAGACAATTATTGTCTGGTA
TAGTGCAGCAGCAGAACAATTTGCTGAGGGCTATTGAGGCGCAACAGCATCTGTTGCAACTCACAGTCTG
GGGCATCAAGCAGCTCCAGGCAAGAATCCTGGCTGTGGAAAGATACCTAAAGGATCAACAGCTCCTGGGG
ATTTGGGGTTGCTCTGGAAAACTCATTTGCACCACTGCTGTGCCTTGGAATGCTAGTTGGAGTAATAAAT
CTCTGGAACAGATTTGGAATCACACGACCTGGATGGAGTGGGACAGAGAAATTAACAATTACACAAGCTT
AATACACTCCTTAATTGAAGAATCGCAAAACCAGCAAGAAAAGAATGAACAAGAATTATTGGAATTAGAT
AAATGGGCAAGTTTGTGGAATTGGTTTAACATAACAAATTGGCTGTGGTATATAAAATTATTCATAATGA
TAGTAGGAGGCTTGGTAGGTTTAAGAATAGTTTTTGCTGTACTTTCTATAGTGAATAGAGTTAGGCAGGG
ATATTCACCATTATCGTTTCAGACCCACCTCCCAACCCCGAGGGGACCCGACAGGCCCGAAGGAATAGAA
GAAGAAGGTGGAGAGAGAGACAGAGACAGATCCATTCGATTAGTGAACGGATCTCGACGGTATCGCCTTT
AAAAGAAAAGGGGGGATTGGGGGGTACAGTGCAGGGGAAAGAATAGTAGACATAATAGCAACAGACATAC
AAACTAAAGAACTACAAAAACAAATTACAAAAATTCAAAATTTTCGGGTTTATTACAGGGACAGCAGAGA
TCCAGTTTATCGATGAGGCCCTTTCGTCTTCACTCGAGGTGCCCGTCAGTGGGCAGAGCGCACATCGCCC
ACAGTCCCCGAGAAGTTGGGGGGAGGGGTCGGCAATTGAACCGGTGCCTAGAGAAGGTGGCGCGGGGTAA
ACTGGGAAAGTGATGTCGTGTACTGGCTCCGCCTTTTTCCCGAGGGTGGGGGAGAACCGTATATAAGTGC
AGTAGTCGCCGTGAACGTTCTTTTTCGCAACGGGTTTGCCGCCAGAACACAGGTAAGTGCCGTGTGTGGT
TCCCGCGGGCCTGGCCTCTTTACGGGTTATGGCCCTTGCGTGCCTTGAATTACTTCCACCTGGCTGCAGT
ACGTGATTCTTGATCCCGAGCTTCGGGTTGGAAGTGGGTGGGAGAGTTCGAGGCCTTGCGCTTAAGGAGC
CCCTTCGCCTCGTGCTTGAGTTGAGGCCTGGCCTGGGCGCTGGGGCCGCCGCGTGCGAATCTGGTGGCAC
CTTCGCGCCTGTCTCGCTGCTTTCGATAAGTCTCTAGCCATTTAAAATTTTTGATGACCTGCTGCGACGC
TTTTTTTCTGGCAAGATAGTCTTGTAAATGCGGGCCAAGATCTGCACACTGGTATTTCGGTTTTTGGGGC
CGCGGGCGGCGACGGGGCCCGTGCGTCCCAGCGCACATGTTCGGCGAGGCGGGGCCTGCGAGCGCGGCCA
CCGAGAATCGGACGGGGGTAGTCTCAAGCTGGCCGGCCTGCTCTGGTGCCTGGCCTCGCGCCGCCGTGTA
TCGCCCCGCCCTGGGCGGCAAGGCTGGCCCGGTCGGCACCAGTTGCGTGAGCGGAAAGATGGCCGCTTCC
CGGCCCTGCTGCAGGGAGCTCAAAATGGAGGACGCGGCGCTCGGGAGAGCGGGCGGGTGAGTCACCCACA
CAAAGGAAAAGGGCCTTTCCGTCCTCAGCCGTCGCTTCATGTGACTCCACGGAGTACCGGGCGCCGTCCA
GGCACCTCGATTAGTTCTCGAGCTTTTGGAGTACGTCGTCTTTAGGTTGGGGGGAGGGGTTTTATGCGAT
GGAGTTTCCCCACACTGAGTGGGTGGAGACTGAAGTTAGGCCAGCTTGGCACTTGATGTAATTCTCCTTG
GAATTTGCCCTTTTTGAGTTTGGATCTTGGTTCATTCTCAAGCCTCAGACAGTGGTTCAAAGTTTTTTTC
TTCCATTTCAGGTGTCGTGAGGATCCGCGGCCACCATGACTGGAGTCTTTGACAGTCTAGTGGCTGATAT
GCACTCGACCCAGATCGCCGCCTCCAGCACGTACCACCAGCACCAGCAGCCCCCGAGCGGCGGCGGCGCC
GGCCCGGGTGGCAACAGCAGCAGCAGCAGCAGCCTCCACAAGCCCCAGGAGTCGCCCACCCTTCCGGTGT
CCACCGCCACCGACAGCAGCTACTACACCAACCAGCAGCACCCGGCGGGCGGCGGCGGCGGCGGGGGCTC
GCCCTACGCGCACATGGGTTCCTACCAGTACCAAGCCAGCGGCCTCAACAACGTCCCTTACTCCGCCAAG
AGCAGCTATGACCTGGGCTACACCGCCGCCTACACCTCCTACGCTCCCTATGGAACCAGTTCGTCCCCAG
CCAACAACGAGCCTGAGAAGGAGGACCTTGAGCCTGAAATTCGGATAGTGAACGGGAAGCCAAAGAAAGT
CCGGAAACCCCGCACCATCTACTCCAGTTTCCAGCTGGCGGCTCTTCAGCGGCGTTTCCAAAAGACTCAA
TACTTGGCCTTGCCGGAGCGAGCCGAGCTGGCGGCCTCTCTGGGCCTCACCCAGACTCAGGTCAAAATCT
GGTTCCAGAACCGCCGGTCCAAGTTCAAGAAGATGTGGAAAAGTGGTGAGATCCCCTCGGAGCAGCACCC
TGGGGCCAGCGCTTCTCCACCTTGTGCTTCGCCGCCAGTCTCAGCGCCGGCCTCCTGGGACTTTGGTGTG
CCGCAGCGGATGGCGGGCGGCGGTGGTCCGGGCAGTGGCGGCAGCGGCGCCGGCAGCTCGGGCTCCAGCC
CGAGCAGCGCGGCCTCGGCTTTTCTGGGCAACTACCCCTGGTACCACCAGACCTCGGGATCCGCCTCACA
CCTGCAGGCCACGGCGCCGCTGCTGCACCCCACTCAGACCCCGCAGCCGCATCACCACCACCACCATCAC
GGCGGCGGGGGCGCCCCGGTGAGCGCGGGGACGATTTTCTAAGGCCGCGCCGGCTCTAGATCGCGAACGC
GTGAATTCTACCGGGTAGGGGAGGCGCTTTTCCCAAGGCAGTCTGGAGCATGCGCTTTAGCAGCCCCGCT
GGGCACTTGGCGCTACACAAGTGGCCTCTGGCCTCGCACACATTCCACATCCACCGGTAGGCGCCAACCG
GCTCCGTTCTTTGGTGGCCCCTTCGCGCCACCTTCTACTCCTCCCCTAGTCAGGAAGTTCCCCCCCGCCC
CGCAGCTCGCGTCGTGCAGGACGTGACAAATGGAAGTAGCACGTCTCACTAGTCTCGTGCAGATGGACAG
CACCGCTGAGCAATGGAAGCGGGTAGGCCTTTGGGGCAGCGGCCAATAGCAGCTTTGCTCCTTCGCTTTC
TGGGCTCAGAGGCTGGGAAGGGGTGGGTCCGGGGGCGGGCTCAGGGGCGGGCTCAGGGGCGGGGCGGGCG
CCCGAAGGTCCTCCGGAGGCCCGGCATTCTGCACGCTTCAAAAGCGCACGTCTGCCGCGCTGTTCTCCTC
TTCCTCATCTCCGGGCCTTTCGACCTGCAGCCCAAGCTTCCTAGGACCATGATTGAACAAGATGGATTGC
ACGCAGGTTCTCCGGCCGCTTGGGTGGAGAGGCTATTCGGCTATGACTGGGCACAACAGACAATCGGCTG
CTCTGATGCCGCCGTGTTCCGGCTGTCAGCGCAGGGGCGCCCGGTTCTTTTTGTCAAGACCGACCTGTCC
GGTGCCCTGAATGAACTGCAAGACGAGGCAGCGCGGCTATCGTGGCTGGCCACGACGGGCGTTCCTTGCG
CAGCTGTGCTCGACGTTGTCACTGAAGCGGGAAGGGACTGGCTGCTATTGGGCGAAGTGCCGGGGCAGGA
TCTCCTGTCATCTCACCTTGCTCCTGCCGAGAAAGTATCCATCATGGCTGATGCAATGCGGCGGCTGCAT
ACGCTTGATCCGGCTACCTGCCCATTCGACCACCAAGCGAAACATCGCATCGAGCGAGCACGTACTCGGA
TGGAAGCCGGTCTTGTCGATCAGGATGATCTGGACGAAGAGCATCAGGGGCTCGCGCCAGCCGAACTGTT
CGCCAGGCTCAAGGCGAGCATGCCCGACGGCGAGGATCTCGTCGTGACCCATGGCGATGCCTGCTTGCCG
AATATCATGGTGGAAAATGGCCGCTTTTCTGGATTCATCGACTGTGGCCGGCTGGGTGTGGCGGACCGCT
ATCAGGACATAGCGTTGGCTACCCGTGATATTGCTGAAGAGCTTGGCGGCGAATGGGCTGACCGCTTCCT
CGTGCTTTACGGTATCGCCGCTCCCGATTCGCAGCGCATCGCCTTCTATCGCCTTCTTGACGAGTTCTTC
TGACCCGGGCGGGGCGCGTCTGGAACAATCAACCTCTGGATTACAAAATTTGTGAAAGATTGACTGGTAT
TCTTAACTATGTTGCTCCTTTTACGCTATGTGGATACGCTGCTTTAATGCCTTTGTATCATGCTATTGCT
TCCCGTATGGCTTTCATTTTCTCCTCCTTGTATAAATCCTGGTTGCTGTCTCTTTATGAGGAGTTGTGGC
CCGTTGTCAGGCAACGTGGCGTGGTGTGCACTGTGTTTGCTGACGCAACCCCCACTGGTTGGGGCATTGC
CACCACCTGTCAGCTCCTTTCCGGGACTTTCGCTTTCCCCCTCCCTATTGCCACGGCGGAACTCATCGCC
GCCTGCCTTGCCCGCTGCTGGACAGGGGCTCGGCTGTTGGGCACTGACAATTCCGTGGTGTTGTCGGGGA
AGCTGACGTCCTTTCCATGGCTGCTCGCCTGTGTTGCCACCTGGATTCTGCGCGGGACGTCCTTCTGCTA
CGTCCCTTCGGCCCTCAATCCAGCGGACCTTCCTTCCCGCGGCCTGCTGCCGGCTCTGCGGCCTCTTCCG
CGTCTTCGCCTTCGCCCTCAGACGAGTCGGATCTCCCTTTGGGCCGCCTCCCCGCCTGGAATTAATTCTG
CAGTCGAGACCTAGAAAAACATGGAGCAATCACAAGTAGCAATACAGCAGCTACCAATGCTGATTGTGCC
TGGCTAGAAGCACAAGAGGAGGAGGAGGTGGGTTTTTCCAGTCACACCTCAGGTACCTTTAAGACCAATG
ACTTACAAGGCAGCTGTAGATCTTAGCCACTTTTTAAAAGAAAAGAGGGGACTGGAAGGGCTAATTCACT
CCCAACGAAGACAAGATATCCTTGATCTGTGGATCTACCACACACAAGGCTACTTCCCTGATTAGCAGAA
CTACACACCAGGGCCAGGGGTCAGATATCCACTGACCTTTGGATGGTGCTACAAGCTAGTACCAGTTGAG
CCAGATAAGGTAGAAGAGGCCAATAAAGGAGAGAACACCAGCTTGTTACACCCTGTGAGCCTGCATGGGA
TGGATGACCCGGAGAGAGAAGTGTTAGAGTGGAGGTTTGACAGCCGCCTAGCATTTCATCACGTGGCCCG
AGAGCTGCATCCGGAGTACTTCAAGAACTGCTGATATCGAGCTTGCTACAAGGGACTTTCCGCTGGGGAC
TTTCCAGGGAGGCGTGGCCTGGGCGGGACTGGGGAGTGGCGAGCCCTCAGATCCTGCATATAAGCAGCTG
CTTTTTGCCTGTACTGGGTCTCTCTGGTTAGACCAGATCTGAGCCTGGGAGCTCTCTGGCTAACTAGGGA
ACCCACTGCTTAAGCCTCAATAAAGCTTGCCTTGAGTGCTTCAAGTAGTGTGTGCCCGTCTGTTGTGTGA
CTCTGGTAACTAGAGATCCCTCAGACCCTTTTAGTCAGTGTGGAAAATCTCTAGCAGTAGTAGTTCATGT
CATCTTATTATTCAGTATTTATAACTTGCAAAGAAATGAATATCAGAGAGTGAGAGGCCTTGACATTGCT
AGCGTTTTACCGTCGACCTCTAGCTAGAGCTTGGCGTAATCATGGTCATAGCTGTTTCCTGTGTGAAATT
GTTATCCGCTCACAATTCCACACAACATACGAGCCGGAAGCATAAAGTGTAAAGCCTGGGGTGCCTAATG
AGTGAGCTAACTCACATTAATTGCGTTGCGCTCACTGCCCGCTTTCCAGTCGGGAAACCTGTCGTGCCAG
CTGCATTAATGAATCGGCCAACGCGCGGGGAGAGGCGGTTTGCGTATTGGGCGCTCTTCCGCTTCCTCGC
TCACTGACTCGCTGCGCTCGGTCGTTCGGCTGCGGCGAGCGGTATCAGCTCACTCAAAGGCGGTAATACG
GTTATCCACAGAATCAGGGGATAACGCAGGAAAGAACATGTGAGCAAAAGGCCAGCAAAAGGCCAGGAAC
CGTAAAAAGGCCGCGTTGCTGGCGTTTTTCCATAGGCTCCGCCCCCCTGACGAGCATCACAAAAATCGAC
GCTCAAGTCAGAGGTGGCGAAACCCGACAGGACTATAAAGATACCAGGCGTTTCCCCCTGGAAGCTCCCT
CGTGCGCTCTCCTGTTCCGACCCTGCCGCTTACCGGATACCTGTCCGCCTTTCTCCCTTCGGGAAGCGTG
GCGCTTTCTCATAGCTCACGCTGTAGGTATCTCAGTTCGGTGTAGGTCGTTCGCTCCAAGCTGGGCTGTG
TGCACGAACCCCCCGTTCAGCCCGACCGCTGCGCCTTATCCGGTAACTATCGTCTTGAGTCCAACCCGGT
AAGACACGACTTATCGCCACTGGCAGCAGCCACTGGTAACAGGATTAGCAGAGCGAGGTATGTAGGCGGT
GCTACAGAGTTCTTGAAGTGGTGGCCTAACTACGGCTACACTAGAAGAACAGTATTTGGTATCTGCGCTC
TGCTGAAGCCAGTTACCTTCGGAAAAAGAGTTGGTAGCTCTTGATCCGGCAAACAAACCACCGCTGGTAG
CGGTTTTTTTGTTTGCAAGCAGCAGATTACGCGCAGAAAAAAAGGATCTCAAGAAGATCCTTTGATCTTT
TCTACGGGGTCTGACGCTCAGTGGAACGAAAACTCACGTTAAGGGATTTTGGTCATGAGATTATCAAAAA
GGATCTTCACCTAGATCCTTTTAAATTAAAAATGAAGTTTTAAATCAATCTAAAGTATATATGAGTAAAC
TTGGTCTGACAGTTACCAATGCTTAATCAGTGAGGCACCTATCTCAGCGATCTGTCTATTTCGTTCATCC
ATAGTTGCCTGACTCCCCGTCGTGTAGATAACTACGATACGGGAGGGCTTACCATCTGGCCCCAGTGCTG
CAATGATACCGCGAGACCCACGCTCACCGGCTCCAGATTTATCAGCAATAAACCAGCCAGCCGGAAGGGC
CGAGCGCAGAAGTGGTCCTGCAACTTTATCCGCCTCCATCCAGTCTATTAATTGTTGCCGGGAAGCTAGA
GTAAGTAGTTCGCCAGTTAATAGTTTGCGCAACGTTGTTGCCATTGCTACAGGCATCGTGGTGTCACGCT
CGTCGTTTGGTATGGCTTCATTCAGCTCCGGTTCCCAACGATCAAGGCGAGTTACATGATCCCCCATGTT
GTGCAAAAAAGCGGTTAGCTCCTTCGGTCCTCCGATCGTTGTCAGAAGTAAGTTGGCCGCAGTGTTATCA
CTCATGGTTATGGCAGCACTGCATAATTCTCTTACTGTCATGCCATCCGTAAGATGCTTTTCTGTGACTG
GTGAGTACTCAACCAAGTCATTCTGAGAATAGTGTATGCGGCGACCGAGTTGCTCTTGCCCGGCGTCAAT
ACGGGATAATACCGCGCCACATAGCAGAACTTTAAAAGTGCTCATCATTGGAAAACGTTCTTCGGGGCGA
AAACTCTCAAGGATCTTACCGCTGTTGAGATCCAGTTCGATGTAACCCACTCGTGCACCCAACTGATCTT
CAGCATCTTTTACTTTCACCAGCGTTTCTGGGTGAGCAAAAACAGGAAGGCAAAATGCCGCAAAAAAGGG
AATAAGGGCGACACGGAAATGTTGAATACTCATACTCTTCCTTTTTCAATATTATTGAAGCATTTATCAG
GGTTATTGTCTCATGAGCGGATACATATTTGAATGTATTTAGAAAAATAAACAAATAGGGGTTCCGCGCA
CATTTCCCCGAAAAGTGCCACCTGACGTCGACGGATCGGGAGATCAACTTGTTTATTGCAGCTTATAATG
GTTACAAATAAAGCAATAGCATCACAAATTTCACAAATAAAGCATTTTTTTCACTGCATTCTAGTTGTGG
TTTGTCCAAACTCATCAATGTATCTTATCATGTCTGGATCAACTGGATAACTCAAGCTAACCAAAATCAT
CCCAAACTTCCCACCCCATACCCTATTACCACTGCCAATTACCTAGTGGTTTCATTTACTCTAAACCTGT
GATTCCTCTGAATTATTTTCATTTTAAAGAAATTGTATTTGTTAAATATGTACTACAAACTTAGTAGTTT
TTAAAGAAATTGTATTTGTTAAATATGTACTACAAACTTAGTAGT
Features (pLannotate 1.2.2; 24 found; start..end, strand, type, name):
    377..634     +  LTR            5' LTR (truncated): truncated 5' long terminal repeat (LTR) from HIV-1
    681..806     +  misc_feature   HIV-1 Ψ: packaging signal of human immunodeficiency virus type 1
    790..1128    +  CDS            HIV-1 gag (fragment): gag protein from human immunodeficiency virus 1; gag
   1303..1536    +  misc_feature   RRE: The Rev response element (RRE) of HIV-1 allows for Rev-dependent mRNA export from the nucleus to the cytoplasm.
   1913..2013    +  CDS            Rev (fragment): human immunodeficiency virus 1 (HIV-1) Rev protein; rev; enhances nuclear export of unspliced and incompletely spliced viral mRNAs
   2028..2144    +  misc_feature   cPPT/CTS: central polypurine tract and central termination sequence of HIV-1
   2221..2432    +  promoter       EF-1α core promoter: core promoter for human elongation factor EF-1α
   2433..3371    +  intron         EF-1α intron A: intron upstream of the start codon of human EF-1α
   3396..4379    +  CDS            DLX2: DLX2_HUMAN - Experimental evidence at protein level: Swiss-Prot protein existence level 1. Acts as a transcriptional activator. Plays a role in terminal differentiation of interneurons, such as amacrine and bipolar cells in the developing retina. Likely to play a regulatory role in the development of the ventral forebrain. May play a role in craniofacial patterning and morphogenesis. From Homo sapiens (Human).
   4423..4922    +  promoter       PGK promoter: mouse phosphoglycerate kinase 1 promoter
   4949..5743    +  CDS            NeoR/KanR: aminoglycoside phosphotransferase from Tn5; aph(3')-II (or nptII); confers resistance to neomycin, kanamycin, and G418 (Geneticin®)
   5767..6355    +  misc_feature   WPRE: woodchuck hepatitis virus posttranscriptional regulatory element
   6372..6476    +  CDS            nef (fragment): NEF_HV1Z2 - Experimental evidence at protein level: Swiss-Prot protein existence level 1. Extracellular Nef protein targets CD4(+) T-lymphocytes for apoptosis by interacting with CXCR4 surface receptors. From Human immunodeficiency virus type 1 group M subtype D (isolate Z2/CDC-Z34) (HIV-1).
   6475..6891    +  CDS            nef (fragment): NEF_HV1BR - Experimental evidence at protein level: Swiss-Prot protein existence level 1. Extracellular Nef protein targets CD4(+) T-lymphocytes for apoptosis by interacting with CXCR4 surface receptors (PubMed:14990729). From Human immunodeficiency virus type 1 group M subtype B (isolate BRU/LAI) (HIV-1).
   6939..7196    +  LTR            5' LTR (truncated): truncated 5' long terminal repeat (LTR) from HIV-1
   7349..7365    -  protein_bind   lac operator: The lac repressor binds to the lac operator to inhibit transcription in E. coli. This inhibition can be relieved by adding lactose or isopropyl-β-D-thiogalactopyranoside (IPTG). lac repressor encoded by lacI
   7373..7403    -  promoter       lac promoter: promoter for the E. coli lac operon
   7418..7439    -  protein_bind   CAP binding site: CAP binding activates transcription in the presence of cAMP. E. coli catabolite activator protein
   7452..7544    -  CDS            lacI (fragment): lac repressor; lacI; The lac repressor binds to the lac operator to inhibit transcription in E. coli. This inhibition can be relieved by adding lactose or isopropyl-β-D-thiogalactopyranoside (IPTG).
   7727..8312    -  rep_origin     ori: high-copy-number ColE1/pMB1/pBR322/pUC origin of replication
   8483..9343    -  CDS            AmpR: β-lactamase; bla; confers resistance to ampicillin, carbenicillin, and related antibiotics
   9344..9448    -  promoter       AmpR promoter: bla
   9496..9630    +  polyA_signal   SV40 poly(A) signal: SV40 polyadenylation signal
   9845..329     +  CDS            nef (fragment) (across the origin): NEF_HV1BR - Experimental evidence at protein level: Swiss-Prot protein existence level 1. Extracellular Nef protein targets CD4(+) T-lymphocytes for apoptosis by interacting with CXCR4 surface receptors (PubMed:14990729). From Human immunodeficiency virus type 1 group M subtype B (isolate BRU/LAI) (HIV-1).
