[The description below was written by a language model from this plasmid's Addgene catalogue record and pLannotate feature annotations shown in this document.]
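Description:
phDLX2-N174 is a second-generation HIV-1-based lentiviral transfer plasmid built on a homemade backbone called N174, designed to deliver and express human DLX2 in mammalian cells. In bacteria it is maintained through a high-copy ColE1/pUC-type origin and an ampicillin resistance gene (β-lactamase under its own promoter); remnants of a lac promoter/operator region sit next to the origin as backbone carry-over. The catalogue lists a total size of 9,852 bp, while the annotated depositor sequence is 9,845 nt, a small discrepancy the record does not explain.

The viral portion is bounded by two HIV-1 LTR elements, both annotated by the software as truncated 5' LTRs, each preceded by nef-derived sequence. The record does not say whether the 3' LTR is self-inactivating. Between them lie the Ψ packaging signal with a gag fragment, the Rev response element for Rev-dependent nuclear export of the genomic RNA, and the cPPT/CTS, which aids nuclear import of the reverse-transcribed genome. The payload begins with the human EF-1α core promoter and its intron A, driving the roughly 1 kb DLX2 coding sequence, which encodes a homeobox transcriptional activator implicated in ventral forebrain and interneuron development; no epitope tag or reporter is annotated. Downstream, a separate mouse PGK promoter drives the Tn5 neomycin phosphotransferase gene, allowing G418 selection of transduced cells, and a WPRE follows to enhance transcript expression. An SV40 polyadenylation signal lies outside the LTRs in the backbone.

Because it supplies only the transfer genome, packaging functions and an envelope must be provided in trans. The associated publication concerns microRNA-dependent direct conversion of human fibroblasts into striatal neurons, indicating that it was made to supply DLX2 as a transcription factor in that reprogramming work.
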