Addgene plasmid #60860: phDLX2-N174
Purpose: 2nd generation lentiviral transfer plasmid. Expresses DLX2 under the EF1a promoter
Depositing lab: Andrew Yoo. Depositing organization: Washington University in Saint Louis. Publication: Generation of Human Striatal Neurons by MicroRNA-Dependent Direct Conversion of Fibroblasts. Victor MB, Richner M, Hermanstyne TO, Ransdell JL, Sobieski C, Deng PY, Klyachko VA, Nerbonne JM, Yoo AS. Neuron. 2014 Oct 22;84(2):311-23. doi: 10.1016/j.neuron.2014.10.016. Epub 2014 Oct 22. PubMed 25374357.
Backbone
  Vector backbone: N174
  Backbone manufacturer: Homemade
  Backbone size w/o insert (bp): 8865
  Total vector size (bp): 9852
  Vector type: Mammalian Expression, Lentiviral
  Selectable markers: Neomycin (select with G418)
Growth in bacteria
  Bacterial resistance: Ampicillin, 100 μg/mL
  Growth temperature: 37°C
  Growth strain: Stbl3
  Copy number: High Copy
Gene/Insert
  Gene/Insert name: DLX2
  Species: H. sapiens (human)
  Insert size (bp): 987
  GenBank ID: NM_004405.3
  Entrez Gene: DLX2 (a.k.a. TES-1, TES1)
  Promoter: EF1a
  Cloning method: Ligation Independent Cloning
  Sequencing primers: 5′ GGCACTTGATGTAATTCTCCTTG; 3′ GTGGATGTGGAATGTGTGCGA
Terms and licenses: Academic/Nonprofit Terms; Industry Terms: Not Available to Industry
How to cite: phDLX2-N174 was a gift from Andrew Yoo (Addgene plasmid # 60860 ; http://n2t.net/addgene:60860 ; RRID:Addgene_60860)
