>Addgene plasmid #60860 | phDLX2-N174 | addgene partial sequence | sequence record 100204 | Neo-R 5'-GCCCAGTCATAGCCGAATAG-3'
CTGCGTGCAATCCATCTTGTTCAATCATGGTCCTAGGAAGCTTGGGCTGCAGGTCGAAAGGCCCGGAGAT
GAGGAAGAGGAGAACAGCGCGGCAGACGTGCGCTTTTGAAGCGTGCAGAATGCCGGGCCTCCGGAGGACC
TTCGGGCGCCCGCCCCGCCCCTGAGCCCGCCCCTGAGCCCGCCCCCGGACCCACCCCTTCCCAGCCTCTG
AGCCCAGAAAGCGAAGGAGCAAAGCTGCTATTGGCCGCTGCCCCAAAGGCCTACCCGCTTCCATTGCTCA
GCGGTGCTGTCCATCTGCACGAGACTAGTGAGACGTGCTACTTCCATTTGTCACGTCCTGCACGACGCGA
GCTGCGGGGCGGGGGGGAACTTCCTGACTAGGGGAGGAGTAGAAGGTGGCGCGAAGGGGCCACCAAAGAA
CGGAGCCGGTTGGCGCCTACCGGTGGATGTGGAATGTGTGCGAGGCCAGAGGCCACTTGTGTAGCGCCAA
GTGCCCAGCGGGGCTGCTAAAGCGCATGCTCCAGACTGCCTTGGGAAAAGCGCCTCCCCTACCCGGTAGA
ATTCACGCGTTCGCGATCTAGAGCCGGCGCGGCCTTAGAAAATCGTCCCCGCGCTCACCGGGGCGCCCCC
GCCGCCGTGATGGTGGTGGTGGTGATGCGGCTGCGGGGTCTGAGTGGGGTGCAGCAGCGGCGCCGTGGCC
TGC
