>Addgene plasmid #60860 | phDLX2-N174 | addgene partial sequence | sequence record 100205 | EF1a-F 5'-TCAAGCCTCAGACAGTGGTTC-3'
TTTCAGGTGTCGTGAGGATCCGCGGCCACCATGACTGGAGTCTTTGACAGTCTAGTGGCTGATATGCACT
CGACCCAGATCGCCGCCTCCAGCACGTACCACCAGCACCAGCAGCCCCCGAGCGGCGGCGGCGCCGGCCC
GGGTGGCAACAGCAGCAGCAGCAGCAGCCTCCACAAGCCCCAGGAGTCGCCCACCCTTCCGGTGTCCACC
GCCACCGACAGCAGCTACTACACCAACCAGCAGCACCCGGCGGGCGGCGGCGGCGGCGGGGGCTCGCCCT
ACGCGCACATGGGTTCCTACCAGTACCAAGCCAGCGGCCTCAACAACGTCCCTTACTCCGCCAAGAGCAG
CTATGACCTGGGCTACACCGCCGCCTACACCTCCTACGCTCCCTATGGAACCAGTTCGTCCCCAGCCAAC
AACGAGCCTGAGAAGGAGGACCTTGAGCCTGAAATTCGGATAGTGAACGGGAAGCCAAAGAAAGTCCGGA
AACCCCGCACCATCTACTCCAGTTTCCAGCTGGCGGCTCTTCAGCGGCGTTTCCAAAAGACTCAATACTT
GGCCTTGCCGGAGCGAGCCGAGCTGGCGGCCTCTCTGGGCCTCACCCAGACTCAGGTCAAAATCTGGTTC
CAGAACCGCCGGTCCAAGTTCAAGAAGATGTGGAAAAGTGGTGAGATCCCCTCGGAGCAGCACCCTGGGG
CCAGCGCTTCTCCACCTTGTGCTTCGCCGCCAGTCTCAGCGCCGGCCTCCTGGGACTTTGGTGTGCCGCA
GCGGATGGCGGGCGGCGGTGGTCCGGGCAGTGGCGGCAGCG
